>Addgene plasmid #152306 | pGBW-m4134546 | addgene full sequence | sequence record 313246 | Addgene NGS Result
CGTTACATAACTTACGGTAAATGGCCCGCCTGGCTGACCGCCCAACGACCCCCGCCCATTGACGTCAATA
ATGACGTATGTTCCCATAGTAACGCCAATAGGGACTTTCCATTGACGTCAATGGGTGGAGTATTTACGGT
AAACTGCCCACTTGGCAGTACATCAAGTGTATCATATGCCAAGTACGCCCCCTATTGACGTCAATGACGG
TAAATGGCCCGCCTGGCATTATGCCCAGTACATGACCTTATGGGACTTTCCTACTTGGCAGTACATCTAC
GTATTAGTCATCGCTATTACCATGCTGATGCGGTTTTGGCAGTACATCAATGGGCGTGGATAGCGGTTTG
ACTCACGGGGATTTCCAAGTCTCCACCCCATTGACGTCAATGGGAGTTTGTTTTGGCACCAAAATCAACG
GGACTTTCCAAAATGTCGTAACAACTCCGCCCCATTGACGCAAATGGGCGGTAGGCGTGTACGGTGGGAG
GTCTATATAAGCAGAGCTGGTTTAGTGAACCGTCAGATCAGATCTTTGTCGATCCTACCATCCACTCGAC
ACACCCGCCAGCGGCCGCCACCATGTCTGATAATGGACCACAGAACCAACGCAATGCACCCCGAATCACT
TTTGGCGGTCCGTCCGACAGTACCGGGAGCAACCAGAACGGCGAAAGATCGGGAGCTCGTTCAAAACAGC
GGAGGCCTCAAGGGTTACCCAATAACACGGCCAGCTGGTTCACAGCGTTGACCCAGCATGGCAAGGAGGA
CCTCAAGTTCCCTCGGGGTCAGGGGGTCCCAATAAATACAAACAGTTCCCCTGATGACCAAATTGGATAC
TATAGACGCGCTACTAGGAGGATCCGTGGCGGGGATGGAAAAATGAAGGACCTTTCTCCCAGATGGTACT
TTTATTACCTGGGTACTGGCCCAGAGGCCGGTCTACCGTATGGAGCAAACAAAGATGGCATTATTTGGGT
GGCCACGGAAGGAGCACTGAATACCCCAAAGGATCACATCGGCACCCGGAATCCAGCCAACAATGCTGCT
ATCGTTCTGCAACTCCCCCAGGGGACAACATTGCCTAAAGGCTTCTATGCCGAGGGCAGTAGAGGTGGCA
GCCAGGCGTCCTCACGCAGCTCTTCTCGATCTCGGAACAGCTCAAGAAATTCCACTCCCGGGAGTTCCCG
AGGAACCAGCCCAGCAAGGATGGCTGGCAATGGTGGAGATGCCGCTCTGGCCCTACTTCTGCTGGACCGC
CTCAATCAGTTAGAATCAAAGATGTCGGGGAAGGGGCAGCAACAGCAGGGACAGACCGTAACTAAAAAGA
GTGCAGCGGAGGCCTCTAAAAAGCCTCGGCAGAAACGTACGGCAACAAAGGCTTACAACGTGACCCAGGC
CTTTGGCCGTAGAGGACCCGAACAGACACAAGGGAACTTTGGTGACCAAGAGTTGATAAGGCAGGGAACC
GACTACAAACACTGGCCTCAGATCGCCCAATTCGCACCGAGCGCGAGCGCATTTTTCGGAATGTCACGAA
TTGGCATGGAGGTGACACCTTCGGGAACCTGGCTGACATACACTGGCGCCATAAAGCTCGATGACAAAGA
TCCCAACTTCAAGGATCAAGTCATCTTGCTGAATAAGCATATTGACGCGTATAAAACTTTTCCACCCACG
GAACCGAAGAAGGACAAGAAAAAGAAAGCTGATGAGACACAGGCGCTTCCACAAAGGCAGAAAAAGCAGC
AGACGGTTACTCTACTGCCCGCCGCAGACCTAGATGACTTCTCCAAACAGCTTCAGCAGTCTATGAGTAG
CGCCGACTCAACCCAAGCTGAAAACCTTTACTTTCAGTCGAAAGAAACCGCGGCAGCTAAGTTCGAGAGG
CAGCACATGGACAGTTAAGCTAGCTTGACTGACTGAGATACAGCGTACCTTCAGCTCACAGACATGATAA
GATACATTGATGAGTTTGGACAAACCACAACTAGAATGCAGTGAAAAAAATGCTTTATTTGTGAAATTTG
TGATGCTATTGCTTTATTTGTAACCATTATAAGCTGCAATAAACAAGTTAACAACAACAATTGCATTCAT
TTTATGTTTCAGGTTCAGGGGGAGGTGTGGGAGGTTTTTTAAAGCAAGTAAAACCTCTACAAATGTGGTA
TTGGCCCATCTCTATCGGTATCGTAGCATAACCCCTTGGGGCCTCTAAACGGGTCTTGAGGGGTTTTTTG
TGCCCCTCGGGCCGGATTGCTATCTACCGGCATTGGCGCAGAAAAAAATGCCTGATGCGACGCTGCGCGT
CTTATACTCCCACATATGCCAGATTCAGCAACGGATACGGCTTCCCCAACTTGCCCACTTCCATACGTGT
CCTCCTTACCAGAAATTTATCCTTAAGGTCGTCAGCTATCCTGCAGGCGATCTCTCGATTTCGATCAAGA
CATTCCTTTAATGGTCTTTTCTGGACACCACTAGGGGTCAGAAGTAGTTCATCAAACTTTCTTCCCTCCC
TAATCTCATTGGTTACCTTGGGCTATCGAAACTTAATTAACCAGTCAAGTCAGCTACTTGGCGAGATCGA
CTTGTCTGGGTTTCGACTACGCTCAGAATTGCGTCAGTCAAGTTCGATCTGGTCCTTGCTATTGCACCCG
TTCTCCGATTACGAGTTTCATTTAAATCATGTGAGCAAAAGGCCAGCAAAAGGCCAGGAACCGTAAAAAG
GCCGCGTTGCTGGCGTTTTTCCATAGGCTCCGCCCCCCTGACGAGCATCACAAAAATCGACGCTCAAGTC
AGAGGTGGCGAAACCCGACAGGACTATAAAGATACCAGGCGTTTCCCCCTGGAAGCTCCCTCGTGCGCTC
TCCTGTTCCGACCCTGCCGCTTACCGGATACCTGTCCGCCTTTCTCCCTTCGGGAAGCGTGGCGCTTTCT
CATAGCTCACGCTGTAGGTATCTCAGTTCGGTGTAGGTCGTTCGCTCCAAGCTGGGCTGTGTGCACGAAC
CCCCCGTTCAGCCCGACCGCTGCGCCTTATCCGGTAACTATCGTCTTGAGTCCAACCCGGTAAGACACGA
CTTATCGCCACTGGCAGCAGCCACTGGTAACAGGATTAGCAGAGCGAGGTATGTAGGCGGTGCTACAGAG
TTCTTGAAGTGGTGGCCTAACTACGGCTACACTAGAAGAACAGTATTTGGTATCTGCGCTCTGCTGAAGC
CAGTTACCTTCGGAAAAAGAGTTGGTAGCTCTTGATCCGGCAAACAAACCACCGCTGGTAGCGGTGGTTT
TTTTGTTTGCAAGCAGCAGATTACGCGCAGAAAAAAAGGATCTCAAGAAGATCCTTTGATCTTTTCTACG
GGGTCTGACGCTCAGTGGAACGAAAACTCACGTTAAGGGATTTTGGTCATGAGATTATCAAAAAGGATCT
TCACCTAGATCCTTTTAAATTAAAAATGAAGTTTTAAATCAATCTAAAGTATATATGAGTAAACTTGGTC
TGACAGTTACCAATGCTTAATCAGTGAGGCACCTATCTCAGCGATCTGTCTATTTCGTTCATCCATAGTT
GCATTTAAATTTCCGAACTCTCCAAGGCCCTCGTCGGAAAATCTTCAAACCTTTCGTCCGATCCATCTTG
CAGGCTACCTCTCGAACGAACTATCGCAAGTCTCTTGGCCGGCCTTGCGCCTTGGCTATTGCTTGGCAGC
GCCTATCGCCAGGTATTACTCCAATCCCGAATATCCGAGATCGGGATCACCCGAGAGAAGTTCAACCTAC
ATCCTCAATCCCGATCTATCCGAGATCCGAGGAATATCGAAATCGGGGCGCGCCTGGTGTACCGAGAACG
ATCCTCTCAGTGCGAGTCTCGACGATCCATATCGTTGCTTGGCAGTCAGCCAGTCGGAATCCAGCTTGGG
ACCCAGGAAGTCCAATCGTCAGATATTGTACTCAAGCCTGGTCACGGCAGCGTACCGATCTGTTTAAACC
TAGATATTGATAGTCTGATCGGTCAACGTATAATCGAGTCCTAGCTTTTGCAAACATCTATCAAGAGACA
GGATCAGCAGGAGGCTTTCGCATGAGTATTCAACATTTCCGTGTCGCCCTTATTCCCTTTTTTGCGGCAT
TTTGCCTTCCTGTTTTTGCTCACCCAGAAACGCTGGTGAAAGTAAAAGATGCTGAAGATCAGTTGGGTGC
GCGAGTGGGTTACATCGAACTGGATCTCAACAGCGGTAAGATCCTTGAGAGTTTTCGCCCCGAAGAACGC
TTTCCAATGATGAGCACTTTTAAAGTTCTGCTATGTGGCGCGGTATTATCCCGTATTGACGCCGGGCAAG
AGCAACTCGGTCGCCGCATACACTATTCTCAGAATGACTTGGTTGAGTATTCACCAGTCACAGAAAAGCA
TCTTACGGATGGCATGACAGTAAGAGAATTATGCAGTGCTGCCATAACCATGAGTGATAACACTGCGGCC
AACTTACTTCTGACAACGATTGGAGGACCGAAGGAGCTAACCGCTTTTTTGCACAACATGGGGGATCATG
TAACTCGCCTTGATCGTTGGGAACCGGAGCTGAATGAAGCCATACCAAACGACGAGCGTGACACCACGAT
GCCTGTAGCAATGGCAACAACCTTGCGTAAACTATTAACTGGCGAACTACTTACTCTAGCTTCCCGGCAA
CAGTTGATAGACTGGATGGAGGCGGATAAAGTTGCAGGACCACTTCTGCGCTCGGCCCTTCCGGCTGGCT
GGTTTATTGCTGATAAATCTGGAGCCGGTGAGCGTGGGTCTCGCGGTATCATTGCAGCACTGGGGCCAGA
TGGTAAGCCCTCCCGTATCGTAGTTATCTACACGACGGGGAGTCAGGCAACTATGGATGAACGAAATAGA
CAGATCGCTGAGATAGGTGCCTCACTGATTAAGCATTGGTAACCGATTCTAGGTGCATTGGCGCAGAAAA
AAATGCCTGATGCGACGCTGCGCGTCTTATACTCCCACATATGCCAGATTCAGCAACGGATACGGCTTCC
CCAACTTGCCCACTTCCATACGTGTCCTCCTTACCAGAAATTTATCCTTAAGATCCCGAATCGTTTAAAC
TCGACTCTGGCTCTATCGAATCTCCGTCGTTTCGAGCTTACGCGAACAGCCGTGGCGCTCATTTGCTCGT
CGGGCATCGAATCTCGTCAGCTATCGTCAGCTTACCTTTTTGGCAGCGATCGCGGCTCCCGACATCTTGG
ACCATTAGCTCCACAGGTATCTTCTTCCCTCTAGTGGTCATAACAGCAGCTTCAGCTACCTCTCAATTCA
AAAAACCCCTCAAGACCCGTTTAGAGGCCCCAAGGGGTTATGCTATCAATCGTTGCGTTACACACACAAA
AAACCAACACACATCCATCTTCGATGGATAGCGATTTTATTATCTAACTGCTGATCGAGTGTAGCCAGAT
CTAGTAATCAATTACGGGGTCATTAGTTCATAGCCCATATATGGAGTTCCG
Features (pLannotate 1.2.2; 17 found; start..end, strand, type, name):
      1..304     +  enhancer       CMV enhancer: human cytomegalovirus immediate early enhancer
    377..394     -  promoter       CMV promoter (fragment): human cytomegalovirus (CMV) immediate early promoter
    457..508     +  promoter       CMVd2 promoter: truncated human cytomegalovirus (CMV) immediate early promoter that yields moderately reduced expression relative to the full-length promoter
    583..1839    +  CDS            N: NCAP_SARS2 - Experimental evidence at protein level: Swiss-Prot protein existence level 1. Packages the positive strand viral genome RNA into a helical ribonucleocapsid (RNP) and plays a fundamental role during virion assembly through its interactions with the viral genome and membrane protein M. Plays an important role in enhancing the efficiency of subgenomic viral RNA transcription as well as viral replication (By similarity). May modulate transforming growth factor-beta signaling by binding host smad3 (By similarity). From Severe acute respiratory syndrome coronavirus 2 (2019-nCoV) (SARS-C
   1958..2079    -  polyA_signal   SV40 poly(A) signal: SV40 polyadenylation signal
   2102..2171    -  CDS            large T antigen (fragment): large T antigen from SV40 (simian virus 40)
   2194..2240    +  terminator     T7 terminator: transcription terminator for bacteriophage T7 RNA polymerase
   2270..2406    +  terminator     rrnG terminator: transcription terminator from the E. coli ribosomal RNA rrnG operon (Albrechtsen et al., 1991)
   2451..2522    +  misc_feature   3' β-globin insulator: insulator downstream of the human β-globin locus (Farrell et al., 2002)
   2748..3336    -  rep_origin     ori: high-copy-number ColE1/pMB1/pBR322/pUC origin of replication
   3508..3572    -  CDS            bla(M) (fragment): β-lactamase lacking the signal sequence; bla(M); allows cytosolic expression of β-lactamase
   4082..4942    +  CDS            AmpR: β-lactamase; bla; confers resistance to ampicillin, carbenicillin, and related antibiotics
   4955..5091    +  terminator     rrnG terminator: transcription terminator from the E. coli ribosomal RNA rrnG operon (Albrechtsen et al., 1991)
   5243..5314    +  misc_feature   5' β-globin insulator: insulator upstream of the human β-globin locus (Farrell et al., 2002)
   5319..5365    -  terminator     T7 terminator: transcription terminator for bacteriophage T7 RNA polymerase
   5383..5431    -  polyA_signal   poly(A) signal: synthetic polyadenylation signal
   5462..5511    +  enhancer       CMV enhancer (fragment): human cytomegalovirus immediate early enhancer
