[The description below was written by a language model from this plasmid's Addgene catalogue record and pLannotate feature annotations shown in this document.]
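Description:
pGBW-m4134546 is a mammalian expression plasmid built on the pTwist_CMV_6 backbone that carries the wild-type nucleocapsid (N) gene of SARS-CoV-2, matching the NCBI reference protein noted in the depositor comments. It is maintained in E. coli through a high-copy ColE1/pUC-type origin of replication and selected with ampicillin through a full-length β-lactamase (AmpR) gene. The annotation also picks up a short additional β-lactamase fragment that appears to be a backbone remnant. No mammalian selection marker is annotated, so the plasmid is suited to transient transfection rather than stable selection.

The N coding sequence of about 1.25 kb sits downstream of the human cytomegalovirus immediate early enhancer and promoter, which drive strong constitutive transcription in most mammalian cell lines. An SV40 polyadenylation signal follows the coding sequence. According to the catalogue entry, the backbone supplies a C-terminal S-tag preceded by a TEV protease cleavage site. This would allow detection or affinity capture of the protein and later removal of the tag, although neither element is separately annotated in the feature table.

The backbone places several insulating elements around the expression and bacterial units: T7 and rrnG transcription terminators, 5' and 3' β-globin insulator sequences, and a synthetic poly(A) signal upstream of the CMV enhancer. These presumably limit read-through transcription between modules.

The N protein packages the viral RNA genome into the ribonucleocapsid and contributes to virion assembly. The plasmid is therefore a source of tagged N in mammalian cells, for example for expression, purification or interaction studies. The record states no purpose beyond mammalian expression.
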