Addgene plasmid #152306: pGBW-m4134546
Purpose: Mammalian expression plasmid for SARS-CoV-2 N (nucleocapsid)
Depositing lab: Ginkgo Bioworks & Benjie Chen. Depositing organization: Ginkgo Bioworks.
Backbone
  Vector backbone: pTwist_CMV_6
  Backbone size w/o insert (bp): 4180
  Vector type: Mammalian Expression
Growth in bacteria
  Bacterial resistance: Ampicillin, 100 μg/mL
  Growth temperature: 37°C
  Growth strain: DH5alpha
  Copy number: High Copy
Gene/Insert
  Gene/Insert name: SARS-CoV-2 N (nucleocapsid) (alt names: nucleocapsid phosphoprotein; N protein)
  Species: Severe acute respiratory syndrome coronavirus 2
  Insert size (bp): 1253
  Mutation: wt
  Entrez Gene: N (a.k.a. GU280_gp10)
  Promoter: CMV
  Tag / fusion protein: Cleavable TEV;S-tag (C terminal on backbone)
  Cloning method: Unknown
Resource information
  A portion of this plasmid was derived from a plasmid made by: GinkgoBioworks
Depositor comments: NCBI reference sequence: YP_009724397.2
How to cite: pGBW-m4134546 was a gift from Ginkgo Bioworks & Benjie Chen (Addgene plasmid # 152306 ; http://n2t.net/addgene:152306 ; RRID:Addgene_152306)
